Addgene plasmid #76686: TIE1 gRNA (BRDN0001147382)
Purpose: 3rd generation lentiviral gRNA plasmid targeting human TIE1
Depositing lab: John Doench & David Root. Depositing organization: Broad Institute. Publication: Optimized sgRNA design to maximize activity and minimize off-target effects of CRISPR-Cas9. Doench JG, Fusi N, Sullender M, Hegde M, Vaimberg EW, Donovan KF, Smith I, Tothova Z, Wilen C, Orchard R, Virgin HW, Listgarten J, Root DE. Nat Biotechnol. 2016 Jan 18. doi: 10.1038/nbt.3437. PubMed 26780180.
Backbone
  Vector backbone: lentiGuide-Puro
  Backbone manufacturer: Zhang Lab (Addgene plasmid # 52963)
  Vector type: Mammalian Expression, Lentiviral, CRISPR
  Selectable markers: Puromycin
Growth in bacteria
  Bacterial resistance: Ampicillin, 100 μg/mL
  Growth temperature: 37°C
  Growth strain: DH5alpha
  Copy number: High Copy
Gene/Insert
  Gene/Insert name: TIE1 (alt names: TIE1; NM_001253357.1)
  gRNA/shRNA sequence: AGACCCACTGTGGATAGACG
  Species: H. sapiens (human)
  Entrez Gene: TIE1 (a.k.a. JTK14, LMPHM11, TIE)
  Promoter: hU6
  Cloning method: Unknown
  Sequencing primers: 5′ U6-F; 3′ pS2-R
Terms and licenses: Academic/Nonprofit Terms; Industry Terms: Not Available to Industry
Depositor comments: The gRNA was designed to target the following Genbank reference sequence(s): NM_001253357.1,NM_005424.4. Note that this plasmid does NOT contain Cas9. It should be used in conjunction with lentiCas9-Blast (Addgene #52962) or otherwise with cell lines already expressing Cas9. Browse the full kinome gRNA library at http://www.addgene.org/pooled-library/broadgpp-human-kinome/ or visit http://www.broadinstitute.org/rnai/public/ for detailed protocols and information.
How to cite: TIE1 gRNA (BRDN0001147382) was a gift from John Doench & David Root (Addgene plasmid # 76686 ; http://n2t.net/addgene:76686 ; RRID:Addgene_76686)
