[The description below was written by a language model from this plasmid's Addgene catalogue record and pLannotate feature annotations shown in this document.]
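Description:
TIE1 gRNA (BRDN0001147382) is a third-generation lentiviral transfer plasmid built on the lentiGuide-Puro backbone that delivers a single CRISPR guide RNA directed against human TIE1. It is propagated in E. coli as a high-copy plasmid through a ColE1/pUC-type origin with ampicillin selection (AmpR, β-lactamase). The backbone also carries an f1 origin, an SV40 origin and poly(A) signal, and remnants of a lac/T7/T3 cloning region that play no role in the payload.

The viral cassette is framed by an RSV promoter fused to a truncated HIV-1 5' LTR, which makes genomic RNA production Tat-independent, and a ΔU3 self-inactivating 3' LTR that silences LTR-driven transcription after integration. Between them lie the Ψ packaging signal with a partial gag fragment, the Rev response element for nuclear export of the unspliced genome, and a cPPT/CTS that aids nuclear import of the reverse-transcribed DNA. A human U6 RNA polymerase III promoter drives the TIE1-specific spacer, which is joined to the Streptococcus pyogenes Cas9 gRNA scaffold. Downstream, the EF-1α core promoter with its intron A expresses puromycin N-acetyltransferase for selection of transduced mammalian cells, and a WPRE enhances transcript expression.

The plasmid does not encode Cas9, so it is meant to be used together with a separate Cas9 vector or in cells that already express Cas9. The guide was designed against two TIE1 reference transcripts and is part of a human kinome gRNA collection built with optimized sgRNA design rules. It is typically used for knockout of the TIE1 receptor tyrosine kinase gene.
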