Features (pLannotate 1.2.2; 29 found; start..end, strand, type, name):
     14..80      +  CDS            small t antigen (fragment): SV40 (simian virus 40) small t antigen
    106..317     +  promoter       EF-1α core promoter: core promoter for human elongation factor EF-1α
    318..1256    +  intron         EF-1α intron A: intron upstream of the start codon of human EF-1α
   1278..1877    +  CDS            PuroR (fragment): puromycin N-acetyltransferase; pac from Streptomyces; confers resistance to puromycin
   1893..2481    +  misc_feature   WPRE: woodchuck hepatitis virus posttranscriptional regulatory element
   2532..2551    +  misc_feature   cPPT/CTS (fragment): central polypurine tract and central termination sequence of HIV-1
   2553..2786    +  LTR            3' LTR (ΔU3): self-inactivating 3' long terminal repeat (LTR) from HIV-1
   2864..2985    +  polyA_signal   SV40 poly(A) signal: SV40 polyadenylation signal
   3025..3160    +  rep_origin     SV40 ori: SV40 origin of replication
   3181..3199    -  promoter       T7 promoter: promoter for bacteriophage T7 RNA polymerase
   3207..3362    +  CDS            lacZα (fragment): LacZα fragment of β-galactosidase; lacZ fragment
   3367..3795    +  rep_origin     f1 ori (sequence partly withheld): f1 bacteriophage origin of replication; arrow indicates direction of (+) strand synthesis
   3848..3952    +  promoter       AmpR promoter: bla
   3953..4813    +  CDS            AmpR: β-lactamase; bla; confers resistance to ampicillin, carbenicillin, and related antibiotics
   4984..5572    +  rep_origin     ori: high-copy-number ColE1/pMB1/pBR322/pUC origin of replication
   5755..5847    +  CDS            lacI (fragment): lac repressor; lacI; The lac repressor binds to the lac operator to inhibit transcription in E. coli. This inhibition can be relieved by adding lactose or isopropyl-β-D-thiogalactopyranoside (IPTG).
   5860..5881    +  protein_bind   CAP binding site: CAP binding activates transcription in the presence of cAMP. E. coli catabolite activator protein
   5896..5926    +  promoter       lac promoter: promoter for the E. coli lac operon
   5934..5950    +  protein_bind   lac operator: The lac repressor binds to the lac operator to inhibit transcription in E. coli. This inhibition can be relieved by adding lactose or isopropyl-β-D-thiogalactopyranoside (IPTG). lac repressor encoded by lacI
   5995..6013    +  promoter       T3 promoter: promoter for bacteriophage T3 RNA polymerase
   6041..6267    +  promoter       RSV promoter: Rous sarcoma virus enhancer/promoter
   6268..6448    +  LTR            5' LTR (truncated): truncated 5' long terminal repeat (LTR) from HIV-1
   6495..6620    +  misc_feature   HIV-1 Ψ: packaging signal of human immunodeficiency virus type 1
   6604..6967    +  CDS            HIV-1 gag (fragment): gag protein from human immunodeficiency virus 1; gag
   7113..7346    +  misc_feature   RRE: The Rev response element (RRE) of HIV-1 allows for Rev-dependent mRNA export from the nucleus to the cytoplasm.
   7723..7749    +  CDS            Rev (fragment): human immunodeficiency virus 1 (HIV-1) Rev protein; rev; enhances nuclear export of unspliced and incompletely spliced viral mRNAs
   7753..7993    +  promoter       U6 promoter: RNA polymerase III promoter for human U6 snRNA
   8023..8098    +  misc_RNA       gRNA scaffold: guide RNA scaffold for the Streptococcus pyogenes CRISPR/Cas9 system
   8154..8271    +  misc_feature   cPPT/CTS: central polypurine tract and central termination sequence of HIV-1
>Addgene plasmid #76686 | TIE1 gRNA (BRDN0001147382) | addgene full sequence | sequence record 186306 | Addgene Assembled Sequence
CCCGGGTGCAAAGATGGATAAAGTTTTAAACAGAGAGGAATCTTTGCAGCTAATGGACCTTCTAGGTCTT
GAAAGGAGTGGGAATTGGCTCCGGTGCCCGTCAGTGGGCAGAGCGCACATCGCCCACAGTCCCCGAGAAG
TTGGGGGGAGGGGTCGGCAATTGATCCGGTGCCTAGAGAAGGTGGCGCGGGGTAAACTGGGAAAGTGATG
TCGTGTACTGGCTCCGCCTTTTTCCCGAGGGTGGGGGAGAACCGTATATAAGTGCAGTAGTCGCCGTGAA
CGTTCTTTTTCGCAACGGGTTTGCCGCCAGAACACAGGTAAGTGCCGTGTGTGGTTCCCGCGGGCCTGGC
CTCTTTACGGGTTATGGCCCTTGCGTGCCTTGAATTACTTCCACCTGGCTGCAGTACGTGATTCTTGATC
CCGAGCTTCGGGTTGGAAGTGGGTGGGAGAGTTCGAGGCCTTGCGCTTAAGGAGCCCCTTCGCCTCGTGC
TTGAGTTGAGGCCTGGCCTGGGCGCTGGGGCCGCCGCGTGCGAATCTGGTGGCACCTTCGCGCCTGTCTC
GCTGCTTTCGATAAGTCTCTAGCCATTTAAAATTTTTGATGACCTGCTGCGACGCTTTTTTTCTGGCAAG
ATAGTCTTGTAAATGCGGGCCAAGATCTGCACACTGGTATTTCGGTTTTTGGGGCCGCGGGCGGCGACGG
GGCCCGTGCGTCCCAGCGCACATGTTCGGCGAGGCGGGGCCTGCGAGCGCGGCCACCGAGAATCGGACGG
GGGTAGTCTCAAGCTGGCCGGCCTGCTCTGGTGCCTGGCCTCGCGCCGCCGTGTATCGCCCCGCCCTGGG
CGGCAAGGCTGGCCCGGTCGGCACCAGTTGCGTGAGCGGAAAGATGGCCGCTTCCCGGCCCTGCTGCAGG
GAGCTCAAAATGGAGGACGCGGCGCTCGGGAGAGCGGGCGGGTGAGTCACCCACACAAAGGAAAAGGGCC
TTTCCGTCCTCAGCCGTCGCTTCATGTGACTCCACGGAGTACCGGGCGCCGTCCAGGCACCTCGATTAGT
TCTCGAGCTTTTGGAGTACGTCGTCTTTAGGTTGGGGGGAGGGGTTTTATGCGATGGAGTTTCCCCACAC
TGAGTGGGTGGAGACTGAAGTTAGGCCAGCTTGGCACTTGATGTAATTCTCCTTGGAATTTGCCCTTTTT
GAGTTTGGATCTTGGTTCATTCTCAAGCCTCAGACAGTGGTTCAAAGTTTTTTTCTTCCATTTCAGGTGT
CGTGACGTACGGCCACCATGACCGAGTACAAGCCCACGGTGCGCCTCGCCACCCGCGACGACGTCCCCAG
GGCCGTACGCACCCTCGCCGCCGCGTTCGCCGACTACCCCGCCACGCGCCACACCGTCGATCCGGACCGC
CACATCGAGCGGGTCACCGAGCTGCAAGAACTCTTCCTCACGCGCGTCGGGCTCGACATCGGCAAGGTGT
GGGTCGCGGACGACGGCGCCGCCGTGGCGGTCTGGACCACGCCGGAGAGCGTCGAAGCGGGGGCGGTGTT
CGCCGAGATCGGCCCGCGCATGGCCGAGTTGAGCGGTTCCCGGCTGGCCGCGCAGCAACAGATGGAAGGC
CTCCTGGCGCCGCACCGGCCCAAGGAGCCCGCGTGGTTCCTGGCCACCGTCGGAGTCTCGCCCGACCACC
AGGGCAAGGGTCTGGGCAGCGCCGTCGTGCTCCCCGGAGTGGAGGCGGCCGAGCGCGCCGGGGTGCCCGC
CTTCCTGGAGACCTCCGCGCCCCGCAACCTCCCCTTCTACGAGCGGCTCGGCTTCACCGTCACCGCCGAC
GTCGAGGTGCCCGAAGGACCGCGCACCTGGTGCATGACCCGCAAGCCCGGTGCCTGAACGCGTTAAGTCG
ACAATCAACCTCTGGATTACAAAATTTGTGAAAGATTGACTGGTATTCTTAACTATGTTGCTCCTTTTAC
GCTATGTGGATACGCTGCTTTAATGCCTTTGTATCATGCTATTGCTTCCCGTATGGCTTTCATTTTCTCC
TCCTTGTATAAATCCTGGTTGCTGTCTCTTTATGAGGAGTTGTGGCCCGTTGTCAGGCAACGTGGCGTGG
TGTGCACTGTGTTTGCTGACGCAACCCCCACTGGTTGGGGCATTGCCACCACCTGTCAGCTCCTTTCCGG
GACTTTCGCTTTCCCCCTCCCTATTGCCACGGCGGAACTCATCGCCGCCTGCCTTGCCCGCTGCTGGACA
GGGGCTCGGCTGTTGGGCACTGACAATTCCGTGGTGTTGTCGGGGAAATCATCGTCCTTTCCTTGGCTGC
TCGCCTGTGTTGCCACCTGGATTCTGCGCGGGACGTCCTTCTGCTACGTCCCTTCGGCCCTCAATCCAGC
GGACCTTCCTTCCCGCGGCCTGCTGCCGGCTCTGCGGCCTCTTCCGCGTCTTCGCCTTCGCCCTCAGACG
AGTCGGATCTCCCTTTGGGCCGCCTCCCCGCGTCGACTTTAAGACCAATGACTTACAAGGCAGCTGTAGA
TCTTAGCCACTTTTTAAAAGAAAAGGGGGGACTGGAAGGGCTAATTCACTCCCAACGAAGACAAGATCTG
CTTTTTGCTTGTACTGGGTCTCTCTGGTTAGACCAGATCTGAGCCTGGGAGCTCTCTGGCTAACTAGGGA
ACCCACTGCTTAAGCCTCAATAAAGCTTGCCTTGAGTGCTTCAAGTAGTGTGTGCCCGTCTGTTGTGTGA
CTCTGGTAACTAGAGATCCCTCAGACCCTTTTAGTCAGTGTGGAAAATCTCTAGCAGTACGTATAGTAGT
TCATGTCATCTTATTATTCAGTATTTATAACTTGCAAAGAAATGAATATCAGAGAGTGAGAGGAACTTGT
TTATTGCAGCTTATAATGGTTACAAATAAAGCAATAGCATCACAAATTTCACAAATAAAGCATTTTTTTC
ACTGCATTCTAGTTGTGGTTTGTCCAAACTCATCAATGTATCTTATCATGTCTGGCTCTAGCTATCCCGC
CCCTAACTCCGCCCATCCCGCCCCTAACTCCGCCCAGTTCCGCCCATTCTCCGCCCCATGGCTGACTAAT
TTTTTTTATTTATGCAGAGGCCGAGGCCGCCTCGGCCTCTGAGCTATTCCAGAAGTAGTGAGGAGGCTTT
TTTGGAGGCCTAGGGACGTACCCAATTCGCCCTATAGTGAGTCGTATTACGCGCGCTCACTGGCCGTCGT
TTTACAACGTCGTGACTGGGAAAACCCTGGCGTTACCCAACTTAATCGCCTTGCAGCACATCCCCCTTTC
GCCAGCTGGCGTAATAGCGAAGAGGCCCGCACCGATCGCCCTTCCCAACAGTTGCGCAGCCTGAATGGCG
AATGGG
[124 nt withheld, positions 3367-3490]
C
[91 nt withheld, positions 3492-3582]
A
[49 nt withheld, positions 3584-3632]
CCTTTGACGTTGGAGTCCACGTTCTTT
[37 nt withheld, positions 3660-3696]
ACCCTATCTCGGTCTATTCTTTTGATTTATAAGGGATTTTGCCGATTTCGGCCTATTGGTTAAAAAATGA
GCTGATTTAACAAAAATTTAACGCGAATTTTAACAAAATATTAACGCTTACAATTTAGGTGGCACTTTTC
GGGGAAATGTGCGCGGAACCCCTATTTGTTTATTTTTCTAAATACATTCAAATATGTATCCGCTCATGAG
ACAATAACCCTGATAAATGCTTCAATAATATTGAAAAAGGAAGAGTATGAGTATTCAACATTTCCGTGTC
GCCCTTATTCCCTTTTTTGCGGCATTTTGCCTTCCTGTTTTTGCTCACCCAGAAACGCTGGTGAAAGTAA
AAGATGCTGAAGATCAGTTGGGTGCACGAGTGGGTTACATCGAACTGGATCTCAACAGCGGTAAGATCCT
TGAGAGTTTTCGCCCCGAAGAACGTTTTCCAATGATGAGCACTTTTAAAGTTCTGCTATGTGGCGCGGTA
TTATCCCGTATTGACGCCGGGCAAGAGCAACTCGGTCGCCGCATACACTATTCTCAGAATGACTTGGTTG
AGTACTCACCAGTCACAGAAAAGCATCTTACGGATGGCATGACAGTAAGAGAATTATGCAGTGCTGCCAT
AACCATGAGTGATAACACTGCGGCCAACTTACTTCTGACAACGATCGGAGGACCGAAGGAGCTAACCGCT
TTTTTGCACAACATGGGGGATCATGTAACTCGCCTTGATCGTTGGGAACCGGAGCTGAATGAAGCCATAC
CAAACGACGAGCGTGACACCACGATGCCTGTAGCAATGGCAACAACGTTGCGCAAACTATTAACTGGCGA
ACTACTTACTCTAGCTTCCCGGCAACAATTAATAGACTGGATGGAGGCGGATAAAGTTGCAGGACCACTT
CTGCGCTCGGCCCTTCCGGCTGGCTGGTTTATTGCTGATAAATCTGGAGCCGGTGAGCGTGGGTCTCGCG
GTATCATTGCAGCACTGGGGCCAGATGGTAAGCCCTCCCGTATCGTAGTTATCTACACGACGGGGAGTCA
GGCAACTATGGATGAACGAAATAGACAGATCGCTGAGATAGGTGCCTCACTGATTAAGCATTGGTAACTG
TCAGACCAAGTTTACTCATATATACTTTAGATTGATTTAAAACTTCATTTTTAATTTAAAAGGATCTAGG
TGAAGATCCTTTTTGATAATCTCATGACCAAAATCCCTTAACGTGAGTTTTCGTTCCACTGAGCGTCAGA
CCCCGTAGAAAAGATCAAAGGATCTTCTTGAGATCCTTTTTTTCTGCGCGTAATCTGCTGCTTGCAAACA
AAAAAACCACCGCTACCAGCGGTGGTTTGTTTGCCGGATCAAGAGCTACCAACTCTTTTTCCGAAGGTAA
CTGGCTTCAGCAGAGCGCAGATACCAAATACTGTTCTTCTAGTGTAGCCGTAGTTAGGCCACCACTTCAA
GAACTCTGTAGCACCGCCTACATACCTCGCTCTGCTAATCCTGTTACCAGTGGCTGCTGCCAGTGGCGAT
AAGTCGTGTCTTACCGGGTTGGACTCAAGACGATAGTTACCGGATAAGGCGCAGCGGTCGGGCTGAACGG
GGGGTTCGTGCACACAGCCCAGCTTGGAGCGAACGACCTACACCGAACTGAGATACCTACAGCGTGAGCT
ATGAGAAAGCGCCACGCTTCCCGAAGGGAGAAAGGCGGACAGGTATCCGGTAAGCGGCAGGGTCGGAACA
GGAGAGCGCACGAGGGAGCTTCCAGGGGGAAACGCCTGGTATCTTTATAGTCCTGTCGGGTTTCGCCACC
TCTGACTTGAGCGTCGATTTTTGTGATGCTCGTCAGGGGGGCGGAGCCTATGGAAAAACGCCAGCAACGC
GGCCTTTTTACGGTTCCTGGCCTTTTGCTGGCCTTTTGCTCACATGTTCTTTCCTGCGTTATCCCCTGAT
TCTGTGGATAACCGTATTACCGCCTTTGAGTGAGCTGATACCGCTCGCCGCAGCCGAACGACCGAGCGCA
GCGAGTCAGTGAGCGAGGAAGCGGAAGAGCGCCCAATACGCAAACCGCCTCTCCCCGCGCGTTGGCCGAT
TCATTAATGCAGCTGGCACGACAGGTTTCCCGACTGGAAAGCGGGCAGTGAGCGCAACGCAATTAATGTG
AGTTAGCTCACTCATTAGGCACCCCAGGCTTTACACTTTATGCTTCCGGCTCGTATGTTGTGTGGAATTG
TGAGCGGATAACAATTTCACACAGGAAACAGCTATGACCATGATTACGCCAAGCGCGCAATTAACCCTCA
CTAAAGGGAACAAAAGCTGGAGCTGCAAGCTTAATGTAGTCTTATGCAATACTCTTGTAGTCTTGCAACA
TGGTAACGATGAGTTAGCAACATGCCTTACAAGGAGAGAAAAAGCACCGTGCATGCCGATTGGTGGAAGT
AAGGTGGTACGATCGTGCCTTATTAGGAAGGCAACAGACGGGTCTGACATGGATTGGACGAACCACTGAA
TTGCCGCATTGCAGAGATATTGTATTTAAGTGCCTAGCTCGATACATAAACGGGTCTCTCTGGTTAGACC
AGATCTGAGCCTGGGAGCTCTCTGGCTAACTAGGGAACCCACTGCTTAAGCCTCAATAAAGCTTGCCTTG
AGTGCTTCAAGTAGTGTGTGCCCGTCTGTTGTGTGACTCTGGTAACTAGAGATCCCTCAGACCCTTTTAG
TCAGTGTGGAAAATCTCTAGCAGTGGCGCCCGAACAGGGACTTGAAAGCGAAAGGGAAACCAGAGGAGCT
CTCTCGACGCAGGACTCGGCTTGCTGAAGCGCGCACGGCAAGAGGCGAGGGGCGGCGACTGGTGAGTACG
CCAAAAATTTTGACTAGCGGAGGCTAGAAGGAGAGAGATGGGTGCGAGAGCGTCAGTATTAAGCGGGGGA
GAATTAGATCGCGATGGGAAAAAATTCGGTTAAGGCCAGGGGGAAAGAAAAAATATAAATTAAAACATAT
AGTATGGGCAAGCAGGGAGCTAGAACGATTCGCAGTTAATCCTGGCCTGTTAGAAACATCAGAAGGCTGT
AGACAAATACTGGGACAGCTACAACCATCCCTTCAGACAGGATCAGAAGAACTTAGATCATTATATAATA
CAGTAGCAACCCTCTATTGTGTGCATCAAAGGATAGAGATAAAAGACACCAAGGAAGCTTTAGACAAGAT
AGAGGAAGAGCAAAACAAAAGTAAGACCACCGCACAGCAAGCGGCCGCTGATCTTCAGACCTGGAGGAGG
AGATATGAGGGACAATTGGAGAAGTGAATTATATAAATATAAAGTAGTAAAAATTGAACCATTAGGAGTA
GCACCCACCAAGGCAAAGAGAAGAGTGGTGCAGAGAGAAAAAAGAGCAGTGGGAATAGGAGCTTTGTTCC
TTGGGTTCTTGGGAGCAGCAGGAAGCACTATGGGCGCAGCGTCAATGACGCTGACGGTACAGGCCAGACA
ATTATTGTCTGGTATAGTGCAGCAGCAGAACAATTTGCTGAGGGCTATTGAGGCGCAACAGCATCTGTTG
CAACTCACAGTCTGGGGCATCAAGCAGCTCCAGGCAAGAATCCTGGCTGTGGAAAGATACCTAAAGGATC
AACAGCTCCTGGGGATTTGGGGTTGCTCTGGAAAACTCATTTGCACCACTGCTGTGCCTTGGAATGCTAG
TTGGAGTAATAAATCTCTGGAACAGATTTGGAATCACACGACCTGGATGGAGTGGGACAGAGAAATTAAC
AATTACACAAGCTTAATACACTCCTTAATTGAAGAATCGCAAAACCAGCAAGAAAAGAATGAACAAGAAT
TATTGGAATTAGATAAATGGGCAAGTTTGTGGAATTGGTTTAACATAACAAATTGGCTGTGGTATATAAA
ATTATTCATAATGATAGTAGGAGGCTTGGTAGGTTTAAGAATAGTTTTTGCTGTACTTTCTATAGTGAAT
AGAGTTAGGCAGGGATATTCACCATTATCGTTTCAGACCCACCTCCCAACCCCGAGGGGACCCAGAGAGG
GCCTATTTCCCATGATTCCTTCATATTTGCATATACGATACAAGGCTGTTAGAGAGATAATTAGAATTAA
TTTGACTGTAAACACAAAGATATTAGTACAAAATACGTGACGTAGAAAGTAATAATTTCTTGGGTAGTTT
GCAGTTTTAAAATTATGTTTTAAAATGGACTATCATATGCTTACCGTAACTTGAAAGTATTTCGATTTCT
TGGCTTTATATATCTTGTGGAAAGGACGAAACACCGAGACCCACTGTGGATAGACGGTTTTAGAGCTAGA
AATAGCAAGTTAAAATAAGGCTAGTCCGTTATCAACTTGAAAAAGTGGCACCGAGTCGGTGCTTTTTTAA
GCTTGGCGTAACTAGATCTTGAGACAAATGGCAGTATTCATCCACAATTTTAAAAGAAAAGGGGGGATTG
GGGGGTACAGTGCAGGGGAAAGAATAGTAGACATAATAGCAACAGACATACAAACTAAAGAATTACAAAA
ACAAATTACAAAAATTCAAAATTTTCGGGTTTATTACAGGGACAGCAGAGATCCACTTTGGCGCCGGCTC
GAGGGGG
