>Addgene plasmid #76686 | TIE1 gRNA (BRDN0001147382) | depositor partial sequence | sequence record 144146 | Target Sequence
AGACCCACTGTGGATAGACG
