>Addgene plasmid #76686 | TIE1 gRNA (BRDN0001147382) | addgene partial sequence | sequence record 186305 | hU6-F
AGTAATAATTTCTTGGGTAGTTTGCAGTTTTAAAATTATGTTTTAAAATGGACTATCATATGCTTACCGT
AACTTGAAAGTATTTCGATTTCTTGGCTTTATATATCTTGTGGAAAGGACGAAACACCGAGACCCACTGT
GGATAGACGGTTTTAGAGCTAGAAATAGCAAGTTAAAATAAGGCTAGTCCGTTATCAACTTGAAAAAGTG
GCACCGAGTCGGTGCTTTTTTAAGCTTGGCGTAACTAGATCTTGAGACAAATGGCAGTATTCATCCACAA
TTTTAAAAGAAAAGGGGGGATTGGGGGGTACAGTGCAGGGGAAAGAATAGTAGACATAATAGCAACAGAC
ATACAAACTAAAGAATTACAAAAACAAATTACAAAAATTCAAAATTTTCGGGTTTATTACAGGGACAGCA
GAGATCCACTTTGGCGCCGGCTCGAGGGGGCCCGGGTGCAAAGATGGATAAAGTTTTAAACAGAGAGGAA
TCTTTGCAGCTAATGGACCTTCTAGGTCTTGAAAGGAGTGGGAATTGGCTCCGGTGCCCGTCAGTGGGCA
GAGCGCACAT
